>Addgene plasmid #219092 | SFFV-PHF21A-Brd 125 | addgene full sequence | sequence record 448913 | Addgene NGS Result
ATTTATGCAGAGGCCGAGGCCGCCTCGGCCTCTGAGCTATTCCAGAAGTAGTGAGGAGGCTTTTTTGGAG
GCCTAGGGACGTACCCAATTCGCCCTATAGTGAGTCGTATTACGCGCGCTCACTGGCCGTCGTTTTACAA
CGTCGTGACTGGGAAAACCCTGGCGTTACCCAACTTAATCGCCTTGCAGCACATCCCCCTTTCGCCAGCT
GGCGTAATAGCGAAGAGGCCCGCACCGATCGCCCTTCCCAACAGTTGCGCAGCCTGAATGGCGAATGGG
[124 nt withheld, positions 280-403]
C
[91 nt withheld, positions 405-495]
A
[49 nt withheld, positions 497-545]
CCTTTGACGTTGGAGTCCACGTTCTTT
[37 nt withheld, positions 573-609]
ACCCTATCTCGGTCTATTCTTTTGATTTATAAGGGATTTTGCCGATTTCGGCCTATTGGTTAAAAAATGA
GCTGATTTAACAAAAATTTAACGCGAATTTTAACAAAATATTAACGCTTACAATTTAGGTGGCACTTTTC
GGGGAAATGTGCGCGGAACCCCTATTTGTTTATTTTTCTAAATACATTCAAATATGTATCCGCTCATGAG
ACAATAACCCTGATAAATGCTTCAATAATATTGAAAAAGGAAGAGTATGAGTATTCAACATTTCCGTGTC
GCCCTTATTCCCTTTTTTGCGGCATTTTGCCTTCCTGTTTTTGCTCACCCAGAAACGCTGGTGAAAGTAA
AAGATGCTGAAGATCAGTTGGGTGCACGAGTGGGTTACATCGAACTGGATCTCAACAGCGGTAAGATCCT
TGAGAGTTTTCGCCCCGAAGAACGTTTTCCAATGATGAGCACTTTTAAAGTTCTGCTATGTGGCGCGGTA
TTATCCCGTATTGACGCCGGGCAAGAGCAACTCGGTCGCCGCATACACTATTCTCAGAATGACTTGGTTG
AGTACTCACCAGTCACAGAAAAGCATCTTACGGATGGCATGACAGTAAGAGAATTATGCAGTGCTGCCAT
AACCATGAGTGATAACACTGCGGCCAACTTACTTCTGACAACGATCGGAGGACCGAAGGAGCTAACCGCT
TTTTTGCACAACATGGGGGATCATGTAACTCGCCTTGATCGTTGGGAACCGGAGCTGAATGAAGCCATAC
CAAACGACGAGCGTGACACCACGATGCCTGTAGCAATGGCAACAACGTTGCGCAAACTATTAACTGGCGA
ACTACTTACTCTAGCTTCCCGGCAACAATTAATAGACTGGATGGAGGCGGATAAAGTTGCAGGACCACTT
CTGCGCTCGGCCCTTCCGGCTGGCTGGTTTATTGCTGATAAATCTGGAGCCGGTGAGCGTGGGTCTCGCG
GTATCATTGCAGCACTGGGGCCAGATGGTAAGCCCTCCCGTATCGTAGTTATCTACACGACGGGGAGTCA
GGCAACTATGGATGAACGAAATAGACAGATCGCTGAGATAGGTGCCTCACTGATTAAGCATTGGTAACTG
TCAGACCAAGTTTACTCATATATACTTTAGATTGATTTAAAACTTCATTTTTAATTTAAAAGGATCTAGG
TGAAGATCCTTTTTGATAATCTCATGACCAAAATCCCTTAACGTGAGTTTTCGTTCCACTGAGCGTCAGA
CCCCGTAGAAAAGATCAAAGGATCTTCTTGAGATCCTTTTTTTCTGCGCGTAATCTGCTGCTTGCAAACA
AAAAAACCACCGCTACCAGCGGTGGTTTGTTTGCCGGATCAAGAGCTACCAACTCTTTTTCCGAAGGTAA
CTGGCTTCAGCAGAGCGCAGATACCAAATACTGTTCTTCTAGTGTAGCCGTAGTTAGGCCACCACTTCAA
GAACTCTGTAGCACCGCCTACATACCTCGCTCTGCTAATCCTGTTACCAGTGGCTGCTGCCAGTGGCGAT
AAGTCGTGTCTTACCGGGTTGGACTCAAGACGATAGTTACCGGATAAGGCGCAGCGGTCGGGCTGAACGG
GGGGTTCGTGCACACAGCCCAGCTTGGAGCGAACGACCTACACCGAACTGAGATACCTACAGCGTGAGCT
ATGAGAAAGCGCCACGCTTCCCGAAGGGAGAAAGGCGGACAGGTATCCGGTAAGCGGCAGGGTCGGAACA
GGAGAGCGCACGAGGGAGCTTCCAGGGGGAAACGCCTGGTATCTTTATAGTCCTGTCGGGTTTCGCCACC
TCTGACTTGAGCGTCGATTTTTGTGATGCTCGTCAGGGGGGCGGAGCCTATGGAAAAACGCCAGCAACGC
GGCCTTTTTACGGTTCCTGGCCTTTTGCTGGCCTTTTGCTCACATGTTCTTTCCTGCGTTATCCCCTGAT
TCTGTGGATAACCGTATTACCGCCTTTGAGTGAGCTGATACCGCTCGCCGCAGCCGAACGACCGAGCGCA
GCGAGTCAGTGAGCGAGGAAGCGGAAGAGCGCCCAATACGCAAACCGCCTCTCCCCGCGCGTTGGCCGAT
TCATTAATGCAGCTGGCACGACAGGTTTCCCGACTGGAAAGCGGGCAGTGAGCGCAACGCAATTAATGTG
AGTTAGCTCACTCATTAGGCACCCCAGGCTTTACACTTTATGCTTCCGGCTCGTATGTTGTGTGGAATTG
TGAGCGGATAACAATTTCACACAGGAAACAGCTATGACCATGATTACGCCAAGCGCGCAATTAACCCTCA
CTAAAGGGAACAAAAGCTGGAGCTGCAAGCTTAATGTAGTCTTATGCAATACTCTTGTAGTCTTGCAACA
TGGTAACGATGAGTTAGCAACATGCCTTACAAGGAGAGAAAAAGCACCGTGCATGCCGATTGGTGGAAGT
AAGGTGGTACGATCGTGCCTTATTAGGAAGGCAACAGACGGGTCTGACATGGATTGGACGAACCACTGAA
TTGCCGCATTGCAGAGATATTGTATTTAAGTGCCTAGCTCGATACATAAACGGGTCTCTCTGGTTAGACC
AGATCTGAGCCTGGGAGCTCTCTGGCTAACTAGGGAACCCACTGCTTAAGCCTCAATAAAGCTTGCCTTG
AGTGCTTCAAGTAGTGTGTGCCCGTCTGTTGTGTGACTCTGGTAACTAGAGATCCCTCAGACCCTTTTAG
TCAGTGTGGAAAATCTCTAGCAGTGGCGCCCGAACAGGGACTTGAAAGCGAAAGGGAAACCAGAGGAGCT
CTCTCGACGCAGGACTCGGCTTGCTGAAGCGCGCACGGCAAGAGGCGAGGGGCGGCGACTGGTGAGTACG
CCAAAAATTTTGACTAGCGGAGGCTAGAAGGAGAGAGATGGGTGCGAGAGCGTCAGTATTAAGCGGGGGA
GAATTAGATCGCGATGGGAAAAAATTCGGTTAAGGCCAGGGGGAAAGAAAAAATATAAATTAAAACATAT
AGTATGGGCAAGCAGGGAGCTAGAACGATTCGCAGTTAATCCTGGCCTGTTAGAAACATCAGAAGGCTGT
AGACAAATACTGGGACAGCTACAACCATCCCTTCAGACAGGATCAGAAGAACTTAGATCATTATATAATA
CAGTAGCAACCCTCTATTGTGTGCATCAAAGGATAGAGATAAAAGACACCAAGGAAGCTTTAGACAAGAT
AGAGGAAGAGCAAAACAAAAGTAAGACCACCGCACAGCAAGCGGCCGCTGATCTTCAGACCTGGAGGAGG
AGATATGAGGGACAATTGGAGAAGTGAATTATATAAATATAAAGTAGTAAAAATTGAACCATTAGGAGTA
GCACCCACCAAGGCAAAGAGAAGAGTGGTGCAGAGAGAAAAAAGAGCAGTGGGAATAGGAGCTTTGTTCC
TTGGGTTCTTGGGAGCAGCAGGAAGCACTATGGGCGCAGCGTCAATGACGCTGACGGTACAGGCCAGACA
ATTATTGTCTGGTATAGTGCAGCAGCAGAACAATTTGCTGAGGGCTATTGAGGCGCAACAGCATCTGTTG
CAACTCACAGTCTGGGGCATCAAGCAGCTCCAGGCAAGAATCCTGGCTGTGGAAAGATACCTAAAGGATC
AACAGCTCCTGGGGATTTGGGGTTGCTCTGGAAAACTCATTTGCACCACTGCTGTGCCTTGGAATGCTAG
TTGGAGTAATAAATCTCTGGAACAGATTTGGAATCACACGACCTGGATGGAGTGGGACAGAGAAATTAAC
AATTACACAAGCTTAATACACTCCTTAATTGAAGAATCGCAAAACCAGCAAGAAAAGAATGAACAAGAAT
TATTGGAATTAGATAAATGGGCAAGTTTGTGGAATTGGTTTAACATAACAAATTGGCTGTGGTATATAAA
ATTATTCATAATGATAGTAGGAGGCTTGGTAGGTTTAAGAATAGTTTTTGCTGTACTTTCTATAGTGAAT
AGAGTTAGGCAGGGATATTCACCATTATCGTTTCAGACCCACCTCCCAACCCCGAGGGGACCCGACAGGC
CCGAAGGAATAGAAGAAGAAGGTGGAGAGAGAGACAGAGACAGATCCATTCGATTAGTGAACGGATCTCG
ACGGTATCGGTTAACTTTTAAAAGAAAAGGGGGGATTGGGGGGTACAGTGCAGGGGAAAGAATAGTAGAC
ATAATAGCAACAGACATACAAACTAAAGAATTACAAAAACAAATTACAAAAATTCAAAATTTTATCGATC
ACGAGACTAGCCTCGAGCTGGCTGCAGTAACGCCATTTTGCAAGGCATGGAAAAATACCAAACCAAGAAT
AGAGAAGTTCAGATCAAGGGCGGGTACATGAAAATAGCTAACGTTGGGCCAAACAGGATATCTGCGGTGA
GCAGTTTCGGCCCCGGCCCGGGGCCAAGAACAGATGGTCACCGCAGTTTCGGCCCCGGCCCGAGGCCAAG
AACAGATGGTCCCCAGATATGGCCCAACCCTCAGCAGTTTCTTAAGACCCATCAGATGTTTCCAGGCTCC
CCCAAGGACCTGAAATGACCCTGCGCCTTATTTGAATTAACCAATCAGCCTGCTTCTCGCTTCTGTTCGC
GCGCTTCTGCTTCCCGAGCTCTATAAAAGAGCTCACAACCCCTCACTCGGCGCGCCAGTCCTCCGACAGA
CTGAGTCGGCCGGTCGAATCAAGCTTATCGATACCGTCGACGGATCCGCTAGCCCGCGGTTCGAAATGGA
GTTGCAGACTCTACAGGAGGCTCTTAAAGTGGAAATTCAGGTTCACCAGAAACTGGTTGCTCAAATGAAG
CAGGATCCACAGAATGCTGACTTAAAGAAACAGCTTCATGAACTCCAAGCCAAAATCACAGCTTTGAGTG
AGAAACAGAAAAGAGTAGTTGAACAGCTACGGAAGAACCTGATAGTAAAGCAAGAACAACCGGACAAGTT
CCAAATACAGCCATTGCCACAATCTGAAAACAAACTACAAACAGCACAGCAGCAACCACTACAGCAACTA
CAACAACAGCAGCAGTACCACCACCACCACGCCCAGCAGTCAGCTGCAGCCTCTCCCAACCTGACTGCTT
CACAGAAGACTGTAACTACAGCTTCTATGATTACCACAAAGACACTACCTCTCGTCTTGAAAGCAGCAAC
TGCGACCATGCCTGCCTCTGTGGTGGGCCAGAGACCTACCATTGCTATGGTGACCGCCATCAACAGTCAG
AAGGCTGTGCTCAGCACTGATGTGCAGAACACACCAGTCAACCTCCAGACGTCTAGTAAGGTCACTGGGC
CTGGGGCAGAGGCTGTCCAAATTGTGGCAAAAAACACAGTCACTCTGGTTCAGGCAACACCTCCTCAGCC
CATCAAAGTACCACAGTTTATCCCCCCTCCTAGACTCACTCCACGTCCAAACTTTCTTCCACAGGTTCGA
CCCAAGCCTGTGGCCCAGAATAACATTCCTATTGCCCCAGCACCACCTCCCATGCTCGCAGCTCCTCAGC
TTATCCAGAGGCCCGTCATGCTGACCAAGTTCACCCCCACAACCCTTCCCACATCCCAGAATTCCATCCA
CCCCGTCCGTGTCGTCAATGGGCAGACTGCAACCATAGCCAAAACGTTCCCCATGGCCCAGCTCACCAGC
ATTGTGATAGCTACTCCAGGGACCAGACTCGCTGGACCTCAAACTGTACAGCTTAGCAAGCCAAGTCTTG
AAAAACAGACAGTTAAATCTCACACAGAAACAGATGAGAAACAAACAGAGAGCCGCACCATCACCCCACC
TGCTGCACCCAAACCAAAACGGGAGGAGAACCCTCAGAAACTTGCCTTCATGGTGTCTCTAGGGTTGGTA
ACACATGACCATCTAGAAGAAATCCAAAGCAAGAGGCAAGAGCGAAAAAGAAGAACAACAGCAAATCCGG
TCTACAGTGGAGCAGTCTTTGAGCCAGAGCGTAAGAAGAGTGCAGTGACATACCTAAACAGCACAATGCA
CCCTGGGACCCGGAAGAGAGGTCGTCCTCCAAAATACAATGCAGTGCTGGGGTTTGGAGCCCTTACCCCA
ACATCCCCCCAATCCAGTCATCCTGACTCCCCTGAAAATGAAAAGACAGAGACCACATTCACTTTCCCTG
CACCTGTTCAGCCTGTGTCCCTGCCCAGCCCCACCTCCACAGACGGTGATATTCATGAGGATTTTTGCAG
CGTTTGCAGAAAAAGTGGCCAGTTACTGATGTGCGACACATGTTCCCGTGTATATCATTTGGACTGCTTA
GACCCCCCTCTGAAAACAATTCCCAAGGGCATGTGGATCTGTCCCAGATGTCAGGACCAGATGCTGAAGA
AGGAAGAAGCAATTCCATGGCCTGGAACTTTAGCAATTGTTCATTCCTATATTGCCTACAAAGCAGCAAA
AGAAGAAGAGAAACAGAAGTTACTTAAATGGAGTTCAGATTTAAAACAAGAACGAGAACAACTAGAGCAA
AAGGTGAAACAGCTCAGCAATTCCATAAGTAAATGCATGGAAATGAAGAACACCATCCTGGCCCGGCAGA
AGGAGATGCACAGCTCCCTGGAGAAGGTAAAACAGCTGATTCGCCTCATCCACGGCATCGACCTCTCCAA
ACCTGTAGACTCTGAGGCCACTGTGGGGGCCATCTCCAATGGCCCGGACTGCACCCCCCCTGCCAATGCC
GCCACCTCCACGCCGGCCCCTTCCCCCTCCTCCCAGAGCTGCACAGCGAACTGTAACCAGGGGGAAGAGA
CTAAATAAACCGGTCGGATCCCCCGGGCTGCAGGAATTCGAGCATCTTACCGCCATTTATTCCCATATTT
GTTCTGTTTTTCTTGATTTGGGTATACATTTAAATGTTAATAAAACAAAATGGTGGGGCAATCATTTACA
TTTTTAGGGATATGTAATTACTAGTTCAGGTGTATTGCCACAAGACAAACATGTTAAGAAACTTTCCCGT
TATTTACGCTCTGTTCCTGTTAATCAACCTCTGGATTACAAAATTTGTGAAAGATTGACTGATATTCTTA
ACTATGTTGCTCCTTTTACGCTGTGTGGATATGCTGCTTTAATGCCTCTGTATCATGCTATTGCTTCCCG
TACGGCTTTCGTTTTCTCCTCCTTGTATAAATCCTGGTTGCTGTCTCTTTATGAGGAGTTGTGGCCCGTT
GTCCGTCAACGTGGCGTGGTGTGCTCTGTGTTTGCTGACGCAACCCCCACTGGCTGGGGCATTGCCACCA
CCTGTCAACTCCTTTCTGGGACTTTCGCTTTCCCCCTCCCGATCGCCACGGCAGAACTCATCGCCGCCTG
CCTTGCCCGCTGCTGGACAGGGGCTAGGTTGCTGGGCACTGATAATTCCGTGGTGTTGTCGGGGAAGCTG
ACGTCCTTTGCAATTCGATATCAAGCTGTACCTTCTAGATGTACATTATCTTTAGCGCTTCTAGACCAAT
GACTTACAAGGCAGCTGTAGATCTTAGCCACTTTTTAAAAGAAAAGGGGGGACTGGAAGGGCTAATTCAC
TCCCAACGAAGACAAGATCTGCTTTTTGCTTGTACTGGGTCTCTCTGGTTAGACCAGATCTGAGCCTGGG
AGCTCTCTGGCTAACTAGGGAACCCACTGCTTAAGCCTCAATAAAGCTTGCCTTGAGTGCTTCAAGTAGT
GTGTGCCCGTCTGTTGTGTGACTCTGGTAACTAGAGATCCCTCAGACCCTTTTAGTCAGTGTGGAAAATC
TCTAGCAGTAGTAGTTCATGTCATCTTATTATTCAGTATTTATAACTTGCAAAGAAATGAATATCAGAGA
GTGAGAGGAACTTGTTTATTGCAGCTTATAATGGTTACAAATAAAGCAATAGCATCACAAATTTCACAAA
TAAAGCATTTTTTTCACTGCATTCTAGTTGTGGTTTGTCCAAACTCATCAATGTATCTTATCATGTCTGG
CTCTAGCTATCCCGCCCCTAACTCCGCCCATCCCGCCCCTAACTCCGCCCAGTTCCGCCCATTCTCCGCC
CCATGGCTGACTAATTTTTTTT
Features (pLannotate 1.2.2; 29 found; start..end, strand, type, name):
     94..112     -  promoter       T7 promoter: promoter for bacteriophage T7 RNA polymerase
    120..275     +  CDS            lacZα (fragment): LacZα fragment of β-galactosidase; lacZ fragment
    280..708     +  rep_origin     f1 ori (sequence partly withheld): f1 bacteriophage origin of replication; arrow indicates direction of (+) strand synthesis
    761..865     +  promoter       AmpR promoter: bla
    866..1726    +  CDS            AmpR: β-lactamase; bla; confers resistance to ampicillin, carbenicillin, and related antibiotics
   1897..2485    +  rep_origin     ori: high-copy-number ColE1/pMB1/pBR322/pUC origin of replication
   2668..2760    +  CDS            lacI (fragment): lac repressor; lacI; The lac repressor binds to the lac operator to inhibit transcription in E. coli. This inhibition can be relieved by adding lactose or isopropyl-β-D-thiogalactopyranoside (IPTG).
   2773..2794    +  protein_bind   CAP binding site: CAP binding activates transcription in the presence of cAMP. E. coli catabolite activator protein
   2809..2839    +  promoter       lac promoter: promoter for the E. coli lac operon
   2847..2863    +  protein_bind   lac operator: The lac repressor binds to the lac operator to inhibit transcription in E. coli. This inhibition can be relieved by adding lactose or isopropyl-β-D-thiogalactopyranoside (IPTG). lac repressor encoded by lacI
   2908..2926    +  promoter       T3 promoter: promoter for bacteriophage T3 RNA polymerase
   2954..3180    +  promoter       RSV promoter: Rous sarcoma virus enhancer/promoter
   3181..3361    +  LTR            5' LTR (truncated): truncated 5' long terminal repeat (LTR) from HIV-1
   3408..3533    +  misc_feature   HIV-1 Ψ: packaging signal of human immunodeficiency virus type 1
   3517..3880    +  CDS            HIV-1 gag (fragment): gag protein from human immunodeficiency virus 1; gag
   4026..4259    +  misc_feature   RRE: The Rev response element (RRE) of HIV-1 allows for Rev-dependent mRNA export from the nucleus to the cytoplasm.
   4636..4736    +  CDS            Rev (fragment): human immunodeficiency virus 1 (HIV-1) Rev protein; rev; enhances nuclear export of unspliced and incompletely spliced viral mRNAs
   4755..4872    +  misc_feature   cPPT/CTS: central polypurine tract and central termination sequence of HIV-1
   4906..5307    +  promoter       SFFV promoter: spleen focus-forming virus long terminal repeat (LTR) promoter
   5317..5340    +  misc_feature   MCS (fragment): pBluescript multiple cloning site
   5365..7404    +  CDS            PHF21A: PF21A_HUMAN - Also known as BHC80, KIAA1696. Experimental evidence at protein level: Swiss-Prot protein existence level 1. Component of the BHC complex, a corepressor complex that represses transcription of neuron-specific genes in non-neuronal cells. The BHC complex is recruited at RE1/NRSE sites by REST and acts by deacetylating and demethylating specific sites on histones, thereby acting as a chromatin modifier. In the BHC complex, it may act as a scaffold. Inhibits KDM1A-mediated demethylation of 'Lys-4' of histone H3 in vitro, suggesting a role in demethylation regulation. From Homo sapie
   7415..7440    +  misc_feature   MCS (fragment): pBluescript multiple cloning site
   7440..7499    +  CDS            S (fragment): HBSAG_WHV6 - Experimental evidence at transcript level: Swiss-Prot protein existence level 2. The middle envelope protein plays an important role in the budding of the virion. It is involved in the induction of budding in a nucleocapsid independent way. In this process the majority of envelope proteins bud to form subviral lipoprotein particles of 22 nm of diameter that do not contain a nucleocapsid (By similarity). From Woodchuck hepatitis B virus (isolate w64/pWS23) (WHV).
   7631..8034    +  misc_feature   WPRE: woodchuck hepatitis virus posttranscriptional regulatory element
   8092..8151    +  CDS            nef (fragment): NEF_HV1Z2 - Experimental evidence at protein level: Swiss-Prot protein existence level 1. Extracellular Nef protein targets CD4(+) T-lymphocytes for apoptosis by interacting with CXCR4 surface receptors. From Human immunodeficiency virus type 1 group M subtype D (isolate Z2/CDC-Z34) (HIV-1).
   8153..8386    +  LTR            3' LTR (ΔU3): self-inactivating 3' long terminal repeat (LTR) from HIV-1
   8458..8579    +  polyA_signal   SV40 poly(A) signal: SV40 polyadenylation signal
   8598..8619    +  rep_origin     SV40 ori (fragment): SV40 origin of replication
   8619..73      +  rep_origin     SV40 ori (across the origin): SV40 origin of replication
