[The description below was written by a language model from this plasmid's Addgene catalogue record and pLannotate feature annotations shown in this document.]
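Description:
SFFV-PHF21A-Brd 125 is a third-generation-style, self-inactivating HIV-1 lentiviral transfer plasmid built on the SFFV-MCS backbone for constitutive expression of the human transcription factor PHF21A (also known as BHC80) in mammalian cells. In bacteria it is maintained through a high-copy ColE1/pUC-type origin and selected with ampicillin via the β-lactamase gene. The backbone also retains pBluescript-derived remnants, including an f1 origin, lac regulatory elements, a lacZα fragment, and T3 and T7 promoters. The full sequence record is about 8.7 kb, consistent with the stated backbone and insert sizes.

The viral cassette begins with an RSV promoter fused to a truncated 5' LTR, which drives Tat-independent production of the genomic RNA in packaging cells. It is followed by the Ψ packaging signal with a gag fragment, the Rev response element for nuclear export of unspliced RNA, and the cPPT/CTS, which aids nuclear import of the reverse-transcribed genome. Within this, the spleen focus-forming virus (SFFV) LTR promoter, which is strongly active in haematopoietic cells, drives the roughly 2 kb PHF21A open reading frame. This insert was cloned between restriction sites that remain intact, and no epitope tag or reporter is annotated. A WPRE downstream enhances transcript stability and expression. According to the depositor, a construct-specific barcode sits after the WPRE in an XbaI site, although it is not separately annotated in the feature table. The ΔU3 3' LTR and an SV40 polyadenylation signal close the cassette.

Because the barcode lies within the transcribed region, it can identify which factor a cell received. The plasmid belongs to a barcoded transcription factor library for combinatorial screening in immune cell reprogramming.
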