Addgene plasmid #219092: SFFV-PHF21A-Brd 125
Purpose: Transcription factor PHF21A with a specific barcode assigned.
Depositing lab: Filipe Pereira. Depositing organization: Center for Neuroscience and Cell Biology, University of Coimbra. Publication: A combinatorial transcription factor screening platform for immune cell reprogramming. Kurochkin I, Altman AR, Caiado I, Pertiga-Cabral D, Halitzki E, Minaeva M, Zimmermannova O, Henriques-Oliveira L, Klein D, Nair M, Oliveira D, Cajal LR, Knittel R, Feick C, Ringner M, Martin M, Cirovic B, Pires CF, Rosa FF, Sitnicka E, Theis FJ, Pereira CF. Cell Syst. 2026 Jan 21;17(1):101457. doi: 10.1016/j.cels.2025.101457. Epub 2026 Jan 14. PubMed 41539305.
Backbone
  Vector backbone: SFFV-MCS
  Backbone size w/o insert (bp): 6638
  Vector type: Lentiviral
Growth in bacteria
  Bacterial resistance: Ampicillin, 100 μg/mL
  Growth temperature: 37°C
  Growth strain: NEB Stable
  Copy number: High Copy
Gene/Insert
  Gene/Insert name: PHF21A
  Species: H. sapiens (human)
  Insert size (bp): 2043
  Entrez Gene: PHF21A (a.k.a. BHC80, BM-006, IDDBCS, NEDMS)
  Promoter: The spleen focus-forming virus (SFFV) promoter
  Cloning method: Restriction Enzyme; 5′ cloning site Bsp119I (not destroyed); 3′ cloning site BstHI (not destroyed)
Terms and licenses: Academic/Nonprofit Terms; Industry Terms: Not Available to Industry
Depositor comments: Barcode sequence cloned into XbaI restriction site. Design of plasmid is as follows: SFFV-[TF sequence]-WPRE-[Barcode sequence].
How to cite: SFFV-PHF21A-Brd 125 was a gift from Filipe Pereira (Addgene plasmid # 219092 ; http://n2t.net/addgene:219092 ; RRID:Addgene_219092)
