>Addgene plasmid #219092 | SFFV-PHF21A-Brd 125 | depositor partial sequence | sequence record 427756 | TF ORF
ATGGAGTTGCAGACTCTACAGGAGGCTCTTAAAGTGGAAATTCAGGTTCACCAGAAACTGGTTGCTCAAA
TGAAGCAGGATCCACAGAATGCTGACTTAAAGAAACAGCTTCATGAACTCCAAGCCAAAATCACAGCTTT
GAGTGAGAAACAGAAAAGAGTAGTTGAACAGCTACGGAAGAACCTGATAGTAAAGCAAGAACAACCGGAC
AAGTTCCAAATACAGCCATTGCCACAATCTGAAAACAAACTACAAACAGCACAGCAGCAACCACTACAGC
AACTACAACAACAGCAGCAGTACCACCACCACCACGCCCAGCAGTCAGCTGCAGCCTCTCCCAACCTGAC
TGCTTCACAGAAGACTGTAACTACAGCTTCTATGATTACCACAAAGACACTACCTCTCGTCTTGAAAGCA
GCAACTGCGACCATGCCTGCCTCTGTGGTGGGCCAGAGACCTACCATTGCTATGGTGACCGCCATCAACA
GTCAGAAGGCTGTGCTCAGCACTGATGTGCAGAACACACCAGTCAACCTCCAGACGTCTAGTAAGGTCAC
TGGGCCTGGGGCAGAGGCTGTCCAAATTGTGGCAAAAAACACAGTCACTCTGGTTCAGGCAACACCTCCT
CAGCCCATCAAAGTACCACAGTTTATCCCCCCTCCTAGACTCACTCCACGTCCAAACTTTCTTCCACAGG
TTCGACCCAAGCCTGTGGCCCAGAATAACATTCCTATTGCCCCAGCACCACCTCCCATGCTCGCAGCTCC
TCAGCTTATCCAGAGGCCCGTCATGCTGACCAAGTTCACCCCCACAACCCTTCCCACATCCCAGAATTCC
ATCCACCCCGTCCGTGTCGTCAATGGGCAGACTGCAACCATAGCCAAAACGTTCCCCATGGCCCAGCTCA
CCAGCATTGTGATAGCTACTCCAGGGACCAGACTCGCTGGACCTCAAACTGTACAGCTTAGCAAGCCAAG
TCTTGAAAAACAGACAGTTAAATCTCACACAGAAACAGATGAGAAACAAACAGAGAGCCGCACCATCACC
CCACCTGCTGCACCCAAACCAAAACGGGAGGAGAACCCTCAGAAACTTGCCTTCATGGTGTCTCTAGGGT
TGGTAACACATGACCATCTAGAAGAAATCCAAAGCAAGAGGCAAGAGCGAAAAAGAAGAACAACAGCAAA
TCCGGTCTACAGTGGAGCAGTCTTTGAGCCAGAGCGTAAGAAGAGTGCAGTGACATACCTAAACAGCACA
ATGCACCCTGGGACCCGGAAGAGAGGTCGTCCTCCAAAATACAATGCAGTGCTGGGGTTTGGAGCCCTTA
CCCCAACATCCCCCCAATCCAGTCATCCTGACTCCCCTGAAAATGAAAAGACAGAGACCACATTCACTTT
CCCTGCACCTGTTCAGCCTGTGTCCCTGCCCAGCCCCACCTCCACAGACGGTGATATTCATGAGGATTTT
TGCAGCGTTTGCAGAAAAAGTGGCCAGTTACTGATGTGCGACACATGTTCCCGTGTATATCATTTGGACT
GCTTAGACCCCCCTCTGAAAACAATTCCCAAGGGCATGTGGATCTGTCCCAGATGTCAGGACCAGATGCT
GAAGAAGGAAGAAGCAATTCCATGGCCTGGAACTTTAGCAATTGTTCATTCCTATATTGCCTACAAAGCA
GCAAAAGAAGAAGAGAAACAGAAGTTACTTAAATGGAGTTCAGATTTAAAACAAGAACGAGAACAACTAG
AGCAAAAGGTGAAACAGCTCAGCAATTCCATAAGTAAATGCATGGAAATGAAGAACACCATCCTGGCCCG
GCAGAAGGAGATGCACAGCTCCCTGGAGAAGGTAAAACAGCTGATTCGCCTCATCCACGGCATCGACCTC
TCCAAACCTGTAGACTCTGAGGCCACTGTGGGGGCCATCTCCAATGGCCCGGACTGCACCCCCCCTGCCA
ATGCCGCCACCTCCACGCCGGCCCCTTCCCCCTCCTCCCAGAGCTGCACAGCGAACTGTAACCAGGGGGA
AGAGACTAAATAA
