>Addgene plasmid #219092 | SFFV-PHF21A-Brd 125 | depositor partial sequence | sequence record 427757 | Barcode sequence
TGTACATTATCTTTAGCGCT
